>Addgene plasmid #76897 | MAPK7 gRNA (BRDN0001146003) | addgene full sequence | sequence record 186722 | Addgene Assembled Sequence
CCCGGGTGCAAAGATGGATAAAGTTTTAAACAGAGAGGAATCTTTGCAGCTAATGGACCTTCTAGGTCTT
GAAAGGAGTGGGAATTGGCTCCGGTGCCCGTCAGTGGGCAGAGCGCACATCGCCCACAGTCCCCGAGAAG
TTGGGGGGAGGGGTCGGCAATTGATCCGGTGCCTAGAGAAGGTGGCGCGGGGTAAACTGGGAAAGTGATG
TCGTGTACTGGCTCCGCCTTTTTCCCGAGGGTGGGGGAGAACCGTATATAAGTGCAGTAGTCGCCGTGAA
CGTTCTTTTTCGCAACGGGTTTGCCGCCAGAACACAGGTAAGTGCCGTGTGTGGTTCCCGCGGGCCTGGC
CTCTTTACGGGTTATGGCCCTTGCGTGCCTTGAATTACTTCCACCTGGCTGCAGTACGTGATTCTTGATC
CCGAGCTTCGGGTTGGAAGTGGGTGGGAGAGTTCGAGGCCTTGCGCTTAAGGAGCCCCTTCGCCTCGTGC
TTGAGTTGAGGCCTGGCCTGGGCGCTGGGGCCGCCGCGTGCGAATCTGGTGGCACCTTCGCGCCTGTCTC
GCTGCTTTCGATAAGTCTCTAGCCATTTAAAATTTTTGATGACCTGCTGCGACGCTTTTTTTCTGGCAAG
ATAGTCTTGTAAATGCGGGCCAAGATCTGCACACTGGTATTTCGGTTTTTGGGGCCGCGGGCGGCGACGG
GGCCCGTGCGTCCCAGCGCACATGTTCGGCGAGGCGGGGCCTGCGAGCGCGGCCACCGAGAATCGGACGG
GGGTAGTCTCAAGCTGGCCGGCCTGCTCTGGTGCCTGGCCTCGCGCCGCCGTGTATCGCCCCGCCCTGGG
CGGCAAGGCTGGCCCGGTCGGCACCAGTTGCGTGAGCGGAAAGATGGCCGCTTCCCGGCCCTGCTGCAGG
GAGCTCAAAATGGAGGACGCGGCGCTCGGGAGAGCGGGCGGGTGAGTCACCCACACAAAGGAAAAGGGCC
TTTCCGTCCTCAGCCGTCGCTTCATGTGACTCCACGGAGTACCGGGCGCCGTCCAGGCACCTCGATTAGT
TCTCGAGCTTTTGGAGTACGTCGTCTTTAGGTTGGGGGGAGGGGTTTTATGCGATGGAGTTTCCCCACAC
TGAGTGGGTGGAGACTGAAGTTAGGCCAGCTTGGCACTTGATGTAATTCTCCTTGGAATTTGCCCTTTTT
GAGTTTGGATCTTGGTTCATTCTCAAGCCTCAGACAGTGGTTCAAAGTTTTTTTCTTCCATTTCAGGTGT
CGTGACGTACGGCCACCATGACCGAGTACAAGCCCACGGTGCGCCTCGCCACCCGCGACGACGTCCCCAG
GGCCGTACGCACCCTCGCCGCCGCGTTCGCCGACTACCCCGCCACGCGCCACACCGTCGATCCGGACCGC
CACATCGAGCGGGTCACCGAGCTGCAAGAACTCTTCCTCACGCGCGTCGGGCTCGACATCGGCAAGGTGT
GGGTCGCGGACGACGGCGCCGCCGTGGCGGTCTGGACCACGCCGGAGAGCGTCGAAGCGGGGGCGGTGTT
CGCCGAGATCGGCCCGCGCATGGCCGAGTTGAGCGGTTCCCGGCTGGCCGCGCAGCAACAGATGGAAGGC
CTCCTGGCGCCGCACCGGCCCAAGGAGCCCGCGTGGTTCCTGGCCACCGTCGGAGTCTCGCCCGACCACC
AGGGCAAGGGTCTGGGCAGCGCCGTCGTGCTCCCCGGAGTGGAGGCGGCCGAGCGCGCCGGGGTGCCCGC
CTTCCTGGAGACCTCCGCGCCCCGCAACCTCCCCTTCTACGAGCGGCTCGGCTTCACCGTCACCGCCGAC
GTCGAGGTGCCCGAAGGACCGCGCACCTGGTGCATGACCCGCAAGCCCGGTGCCTGAACGCGTTAAGTCG
ACAATCAACCTCTGGATTACAAAATTTGTGAAAGATTGACTGGTATTCTTAACTATGTTGCTCCTTTTAC
GCTATGTGGATACGCTGCTTTAATGCCTTTGTATCATGCTATTGCTTCCCGTATGGCTTTCATTTTCTCC
TCCTTGTATAAATCCTGGTTGCTGTCTCTTTATGAGGAGTTGTGGCCCGTTGTCAGGCAACGTGGCGTGG
TGTGCACTGTGTTTGCTGACGCAACCCCCACTGGTTGGGGCATTGCCACCACCTGTCAGCTCCTTTCCGG
GACTTTCGCTTTCCCCCTCCCTATTGCCACGGCGGAACTCATCGCCGCCTGCCTTGCCCGCTGCTGGACA
GGGGCTCGGCTGTTGGGCACTGACAATTCCGTGGTGTTGTCGGGGAAATCATCGTCCTTTCCTTGGCTGC
TCGCCTGTGTTGCCACCTGGATTCTGCGCGGGACGTCCTTCTGCTACGTCCCTTCGGCCCTCAATCCAGC
GGACCTTCCTTCCCGCGGCCTGCTGCCGGCTCTGCGGCCTCTTCCGCGTCTTCGCCTTCGCCCTCAGACG
AGTCGGATCTCCCTTTGGGCCGCCTCCCCGCGTCGACTTTAAGACCAATGACTTACAAGGCAGCTGTAGA
TCTTAGCCACTTTTTAAAAGAAAAGGGGGGACTGGAAGGGCTAATTCACTCCCAACGAAGACAAGATCTG
CTTTTTGCTTGTACTGGGTCTCTCTGGTTAGACCAGATCTGAGCCTGGGAGCTCTCTGGCTAACTAGGGA
ACCCACTGCTTAAGCCTCAATAAAGCTTGCCTTGAGTGCTTCAAGTAGTGTGTGCCCGTCTGTTGTGTGA
CTCTGGTAACTAGAGATCCCTCAGACCCTTTTAGTCAGTGTGGAAAATCTCTAGCAGTACGTATAGTAGT
TCATGTCATCTTATTATTCAGTATTTATAACTTGCAAAGAAATGAATATCAGAGAGTGAGAGGAACTTGT
TTATTGCAGCTTATAATGGTTACAAATAAAGCAATAGCATCACAAATTTCACAAATAAAGCATTTTTTTC
ACTGCATTCTAGTTGTGGTTTGTCCAAACTCATCAATGTATCTTATCATGTCTGGCTCTAGCTATCCCGC
CCCTAACTCCGCCCATCCCGCCCCTAACTCCGCCCAGTTCCGCCCATTCTCCGCCCCATGGCTGACTAAT
TTTTTTTATTTATGCAGAGGCCGAGGCCGCCTCGGCCTCTGAGCTATTCCAGAAGTAGTGAGGAGGCTTT
TTTGGAGGCCTAGGGACGTACCCAATTCGCCCTATAGTGAGTCGTATTACGCGCGCTCACTGGCCGTCGT
TTTACAACGTCGTGACTGGGAAAACCCTGGCGTTACCCAACTTAATCGCCTTGCAGCACATCCCCCTTTC
GCCAGCTGGCGTAATAGCGAAGAGGCCCGCACCGATCGCCCTTCCCAACAGTTGCGCAGCCTGAATGGCG
AATGGG
[124 nt withheld, positions 3367-3490]
C
[91 nt withheld, positions 3492-3582]
A
[49 nt withheld, positions 3584-3632]
CCTTTGACGTTGGAGTCCACGTTCTTT
[37 nt withheld, positions 3660-3696]
ACCCTATCTCGGTCTATTCTTTTGATTTATAAGGGATTTTGCCGATTTCGGCCTATTGGTTAAAAAATGA
GCTGATTTAACAAAAATTTAACGCGAATTTTAACAAAATATTAACGCTTACAATTTAGGTGGCACTTTTC
GGGGAAATGTGCGCGGAACCCCTATTTGTTTATTTTTCTAAATACATTCAAATATGTATCCGCTCATGAG
ACAATAACCCTGATAAATGCTTCAATAATATTGAAAAAGGAAGAGTATGAGTATTCAACATTTCCGTGTC
GCCCTTATTCCCTTTTTTGCGGCATTTTGCCTTCCTGTTTTTGCTCACCCAGAAACGCTGGTGAAAGTAA
AAGATGCTGAAGATCAGTTGGGTGCACGAGTGGGTTACATCGAACTGGATCTCAACAGCGGTAAGATCCT
TGAGAGTTTTCGCCCCGAAGAACGTTTTCCAATGATGAGCACTTTTAAAGTTCTGCTATGTGGCGCGGTA
TTATCCCGTATTGACGCCGGGCAAGAGCAACTCGGTCGCCGCATACACTATTCTCAGAATGACTTGGTTG
AGTACTCACCAGTCACAGAAAAGCATCTTACGGATGGCATGACAGTAAGAGAATTATGCAGTGCTGCCAT
AACCATGAGTGATAACACTGCGGCCAACTTACTTCTGACAACGATCGGAGGACCGAAGGAGCTAACCGCT
TTTTTGCACAACATGGGGGATCATGTAACTCGCCTTGATCGTTGGGAACCGGAGCTGAATGAAGCCATAC
CAAACGACGAGCGTGACACCACGATGCCTGTAGCAATGGCAACAACGTTGCGCAAACTATTAACTGGCGA
ACTACTTACTCTAGCTTCCCGGCAACAATTAATAGACTGGATGGAGGCGGATAAAGTTGCAGGACCACTT
CTGCGCTCGGCCCTTCCGGCTGGCTGGTTTATTGCTGATAAATCTGGAGCCGGTGAGCGTGGGTCTCGCG
GTATCATTGCAGCACTGGGGCCAGATGGTAAGCCCTCCCGTATCGTAGTTATCTACACGACGGGGAGTCA
GGCAACTATGGATGAACGAAATAGACAGATCGCTGAGATAGGTGCCTCACTGATTAAGCATTGGTAACTG
TCAGACCAAGTTTACTCATATATACTTTAGATTGATTTAAAACTTCATTTTTAATTTAAAAGGATCTAGG
TGAAGATCCTTTTTGATAATCTCATGACCAAAATCCCTTAACGTGAGTTTTCGTTCCACTGAGCGTCAGA
CCCCGTAGAAAAGATCAAAGGATCTTCTTGAGATCCTTTTTTTCTGCGCGTAATCTGCTGCTTGCAAACA
AAAAAACCACCGCTACCAGCGGTGGTTTGTTTGCCGGATCAAGAGCTACCAACTCTTTTTCCGAAGGTAA
CTGGCTTCAGCAGAGCGCAGATACCAAATACTGTTCTTCTAGTGTAGCCGTAGTTAGGCCACCACTTCAA
GAACTCTGTAGCACCGCCTACATACCTCGCTCTGCTAATCCTGTTACCAGTGGCTGCTGCCAGTGGCGAT
AAGTCGTGTCTTACCGGGTTGGACTCAAGACGATAGTTACCGGATAAGGCGCAGCGGTCGGGCTGAACGG
GGGGTTCGTGCACACAGCCCAGCTTGGAGCGAACGACCTACACCGAACTGAGATACCTACAGCGTGAGCT
ATGAGAAAGCGCCACGCTTCCCGAAGGGAGAAAGGCGGACAGGTATCCGGTAAGCGGCAGGGTCGGAACA
GGAGAGCGCACGAGGGAGCTTCCAGGGGGAAACGCCTGGTATCTTTATAGTCCTGTCGGGTTTCGCCACC
TCTGACTTGAGCGTCGATTTTTGTGATGCTCGTCAGGGGGGCGGAGCCTATGGAAAAACGCCAGCAACGC
GGCCTTTTTACGGTTCCTGGCCTTTTGCTGGCCTTTTGCTCACATGTTCTTTCCTGCGTTATCCCCTGAT
TCTGTGGATAACCGTATTACCGCCTTTGAGTGAGCTGATACCGCTCGCCGCAGCCGAACGACCGAGCGCA
GCGAGTCAGTGAGCGAGGAAGCGGAAGAGCGCCCAATACGCAAACCGCCTCTCCCCGCGCGTTGGCCGAT
TCATTAATGCAGCTGGCACGACAGGTTTCCCGACTGGAAAGCGGGCAGTGAGCGCAACGCAATTAATGTG
AGTTAGCTCACTCATTAGGCACCCCAGGCTTTACACTTTATGCTTCCGGCTCGTATGTTGTGTGGAATTG
TGAGCGGATAACAATTTCACACAGGAAACAGCTATGACCATGATTACGCCAAGCGCGCAATTAACCCTCA
CTAAAGGGAACAAAAGCTGGAGCTGCAAGCTTAATGTAGTCTTATGCAATACTCTTGTAGTCTTGCAACA
TGGTAACGATGAGTTAGCAACATGCCTTACAAGGAGAGAAAAAGCACCGTGCATGCCGATTGGTGGAAGT
AAGGTGGTACGATCGTGCCTTATTAGGAAGGCAACAGACGGGTCTGACATGGATTGGACGAACCACTGAA
TTGCCGCATTGCAGAGATATTGTATTTAAGTGCCTAGCTCGATACATAAACGGGTCTCTCTGGTTAGACC
AGATCTGAGCCTGGGAGCTCTCTGGCTAACTAGGGAACCCACTGCTTAAGCCTCAATAAAGCTTGCCTTG
AGTGCTTCAAGTAGTGTGTGCCCGTCTGTTGTGTGACTCTGGTAACTAGAGATCCCTCAGACCCTTTTAG
TCAGTGTGGAAAATCTCTAGCAGTGGCGCCCGAACAGGGACTTGAAAGCGAAAGGGAAACCAGAGGAGCT
CTCTCGACGCAGGACTCGGCTTGCTGAAGCGCGCACGGCAAGAGGCGAGGGGCGGCGACTGGTGAGTACG
CCAAAAATTTTGACTAGCGGAGGCTAGAAGGAGAGAGATGGGTGCGAGAGCGTCAGTATTAAGCGGGGGA
GAATTAGATCGCGATGGGAAAAAATTCGGTTAAGGCCAGGGGGAAAGAAAAAATATAAATTAAAACATAT
AGTATGGGCAAGCAGGGAGCTAGAACGATTCGCAGTTAATCCTGGCCTGTTAGAAACATCAGAAGGCTGT
AGACAAATACTGGGACAGCTACAACCATCCCTTCAGACAGGATCAGAAGAACTTAGATCATTATATAATA
CAGTAGCAACCCTCTATTGTGTGCATCAAAGGATAGAGATAAAAGACACCAAGGAAGCTTTAGACAAGAT
AGAGGAAGAGCAAAACAAAAGTAAGACCACCGCACAGCAAGCGGCCGCTGATCTTCAGACCTGGAGGAGG
AGATATGAGGGACAATTGGAGAAGTGAATTATATAAATATAAAGTAGTAAAAATTGAACCATTAGGAGTA
GCACCCACCAAGGCAAAGAGAAGAGTGGTGCAGAGAGAAAAAAGAGCAGTGGGAATAGGAGCTTTGTTCC
TTGGGTTCTTGGGAGCAGCAGGAAGCACTATGGGCGCAGCGTCAATGACGCTGACGGTACAGGCCAGACA
ATTATTGTCTGGTATAGTGCAGCAGCAGAACAATTTGCTGAGGGCTATTGAGGCGCAACAGCATCTGTTG
CAACTCACAGTCTGGGGCATCAAGCAGCTCCAGGCAAGAATCCTGGCTGTGGAAAGATACCTAAAGGATC
AACAGCTCCTGGGGATTTGGGGTTGCTCTGGAAAACTCATTTGCACCACTGCTGTGCCTTGGAATGCTAG
TTGGAGTAATAAATCTCTGGAACAGATTTGGAATCACACGACCTGGATGGAGTGGGACAGAGAAATTAAC
AATTACACAAGCTTAATACACTCCTTAATTGAAGAATCGCAAAACCAGCAAGAAAAGAATGAACAAGAAT
TATTGGAATTAGATAAATGGGCAAGTTTGTGGAATTGGTTTAACATAACAAATTGGCTGTGGTATATAAA
ATTATTCATAATGATAGTAGGAGGCTTGGTAGGTTTAAGAATAGTTTTTGCTGTACTTTCTATAGTGAAT
AGAGTTAGGCAGGGATATTCACCATTATCGTTTCAGACCCACCTCCCAACCCCGAGGGGACCCAGAGAGG
GCCTATTTCCCATGATTCCTTCATATTTGCATATACGATACAAGGCTGTTAGAGAGATAATTAGAATTAA
TTTGACTGTAAACACAAAGATATTAGTACAAAATACGTGACGTAGAAAGTAATAATTTCTTGGGTAGTTT
GCAGTTTTAAAATTATGTTTTAAAATGGACTATCATATGCTTACCGTAACTTGAAAGTATTTCGATTTCT
TGGCTTTATATATCTTGTGGAAAGGACGAAACACCGTGACCGCGAAGCCCTCACTCGTTTTAGAGCTAGA
AATAGCAAGTTAAAATAAGGCTAGTCCGTTATCAACTTGAAAAAGTGGCACCGAGTCGGTGCTTTTTTAA
GCTTGGCGTAACTAGATCTTGAGACAAATGGCAGTATTCATCCACAATTTTAAAAGAAAAGGGGGGATTG
GGGGGTACAGTGCAGGGGAAAGAATAGTAGACATAATAGCAACAGACATACAAACTAAAGAATTACAAAA
ACAAATTACAAAAATTCAAAATTTTCGGGTTTATTACAGGGACAGCAGAGATCCACTTTGGCGCCGGCTC
GAGGGGG
Features (pLannotate 1.2.2; 29 found; start..end, strand, type, name):
     14..80      +  CDS            small t antigen (fragment): SV40 (simian virus 40) small t antigen
    106..317     +  promoter       EF-1α core promoter: core promoter for human elongation factor EF-1α
    318..1256    +  intron         EF-1α intron A: intron upstream of the start codon of human EF-1α
   1278..1877    +  CDS            PuroR (fragment): puromycin N-acetyltransferase; pac from Streptomyces; confers resistance to puromycin
   1893..2481    +  misc_feature   WPRE: woodchuck hepatitis virus posttranscriptional regulatory element
   2532..2551    +  misc_feature   cPPT/CTS (fragment): central polypurine tract and central termination sequence of HIV-1
   2553..2786    +  LTR            3' LTR (ΔU3): self-inactivating 3' long terminal repeat (LTR) from HIV-1
   2864..2985    +  polyA_signal   SV40 poly(A) signal: SV40 polyadenylation signal
   3025..3160    +  rep_origin     SV40 ori: SV40 origin of replication
   3181..3199    -  promoter       T7 promoter: promoter for bacteriophage T7 RNA polymerase
   3207..3362    +  CDS            lacZα (fragment): LacZα fragment of β-galactosidase; lacZ fragment
   3367..3795    +  rep_origin     f1 ori (sequence partly withheld): f1 bacteriophage origin of replication; arrow indicates direction of (+) strand synthesis
   3848..3952    +  promoter       AmpR promoter: bla
   3953..4813    +  CDS            AmpR: β-lactamase; bla; confers resistance to ampicillin, carbenicillin, and related antibiotics
   4984..5572    +  rep_origin     ori: high-copy-number ColE1/pMB1/pBR322/pUC origin of replication
   5755..5847    +  CDS            lacI (fragment): lac repressor; lacI; The lac repressor binds to the lac operator to inhibit transcription in E. coli. This inhibition can be relieved by adding lactose or isopropyl-β-D-thiogalactopyranoside (IPTG).
   5860..5881    +  protein_bind   CAP binding site: CAP binding activates transcription in the presence of cAMP. E. coli catabolite activator protein
   5896..5926    +  promoter       lac promoter: promoter for the E. coli lac operon
   5934..5950    +  protein_bind   lac operator: The lac repressor binds to the lac operator to inhibit transcription in E. coli. This inhibition can be relieved by adding lactose or isopropyl-β-D-thiogalactopyranoside (IPTG). lac repressor encoded by lacI
   5995..6013    +  promoter       T3 promoter: promoter for bacteriophage T3 RNA polymerase
   6041..6267    +  promoter       RSV promoter: Rous sarcoma virus enhancer/promoter
   6268..6448    +  LTR            5' LTR (truncated): truncated 5' long terminal repeat (LTR) from HIV-1
   6495..6620    +  misc_feature   HIV-1 Ψ: packaging signal of human immunodeficiency virus type 1
   6604..6967    +  CDS            HIV-1 gag (fragment): gag protein from human immunodeficiency virus 1; gag
   7113..7346    +  misc_feature   RRE: The Rev response element (RRE) of HIV-1 allows for Rev-dependent mRNA export from the nucleus to the cytoplasm.
   7723..7749    +  CDS            Rev (fragment): human immunodeficiency virus 1 (HIV-1) Rev protein; rev; enhances nuclear export of unspliced and incompletely spliced viral mRNAs
   7753..7993    +  promoter       U6 promoter: RNA polymerase III promoter for human U6 snRNA
   8023..8098    +  misc_RNA       gRNA scaffold: guide RNA scaffold for the Streptococcus pyogenes CRISPR/Cas9 system
   8154..8271    +  misc_feature   cPPT/CTS: central polypurine tract and central termination sequence of HIV-1
