[The description below was written by a language model from this plasmid's Addgene catalogue record and pLannotate feature annotations shown in this document.]
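Description:
MAPK7 gRNA (BRDN0001146003) is a third-generation lentiviral guide RNA plasmid built on the lentiGuide-Puro backbone and designed to target human MAPK7 (also known as ERK5 or BMK1) for CRISPR/Cas9 editing. It is maintained in E. coli through a high-copy ColE1/pUC-type origin with ampicillin resistance (AmpR). The backbone also carries an f1 origin, remnants of the lac region and T7/T3 promoters, and an SV40 origin and polyadenylation signal outside the viral unit.

The lentiviral cassette starts with an RSV promoter fused to a truncated HIV-1 5' LTR, which makes genomic RNA production Tat-independent. This is followed by the Ψ packaging signal with a partial gag sequence, and the Rev response element for Rev-dependent nuclear export. Within the transfer region, a human U6 RNA polymerase III promoter drives the MAPK7-specific spacer joined to the Streptococcus pyogenes gRNA scaffold, with a cPPT/CTS element just downstream of the guide cassette. An EF-1α core promoter with its intron A then expresses puromycin N-acetyltransferase for selection of transduced mammalian cells. A WPRE enhances transcript expression, and a ΔU3 self-inactivating 3' LTR closes the unit.

The plasmid does not encode Cas9, so it must be used with a separate Cas9 vector or in cells that already express Cas9. The guide was designed against several MAPK7 reference transcripts and belongs to a human kinome gRNA collection associated with work on optimised sgRNA design. It is typically used for MAPK7 knockout in human cells. The record does not state the cloning method.
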