Addgene plasmid #76897: MAPK7 gRNA (BRDN0001146003)
Purpose: 3rd generation lentiviral gRNA plasmid targeting human MAPK7
Depositing lab: John Doench & David Root. Depositing organization: Broad Institute. Publication: Optimized sgRNA design to maximize activity and minimize off-target effects of CRISPR-Cas9. Doench JG, Fusi N, Sullender M, Hegde M, Vaimberg EW, Donovan KF, Smith I, Tothova Z, Wilen C, Orchard R, Virgin HW, Listgarten J, Root DE. Nat Biotechnol. 2016 Jan 18. doi: 10.1038/nbt.3437. PubMed 26780180.
Backbone
  Vector backbone: lentiGuide-Puro
  Backbone manufacturer: Zhang Lab (Addgene plasmid # 52963)
  Vector type: Mammalian Expression, Lentiviral, CRISPR
  Selectable markers: Puromycin
Growth in bacteria
  Bacterial resistance: Ampicillin, 100 μg/mL
  Growth temperature: 37°C
  Growth strain: DH5alpha
  Copy number: High Copy
Gene/Insert
  Gene/Insert name: MAPK7 (alt names: MAPK7; NM_002749.3)
  gRNA/shRNA sequence: TGACCGCGAAGCCCTCACTC
  Species: H. sapiens (human)
  Entrez Gene: MAPK7 (a.k.a. BMK1, ERK4, ERK5, PRKM7)
  Promoter: hU6
  Cloning method: Unknown
  Sequencing primers: 5′ U6-F; 3′ pS2-R
Terms and licenses: Academic/Nonprofit Terms; Industry Terms: Not Available to Industry
Depositor comments: The gRNA was designed to target the following Genbank reference sequence(s): NM_002749.3,NM_139032.2,NM_139033.2,NM_139034.2. Note that this plasmid does NOT contain Cas9. It should be used in conjunction with lentiCas9-Blast (Addgene #52962) or otherwise with cell lines already expressing Cas9. Browse the full kinome gRNA library at http://www.addgene.org/pooled-library/broadgpp-human-kinome/ or visit http://www.broadinstitute.org/rnai/public/ for detailed protocols and information.
How to cite: MAPK7 gRNA (BRDN0001146003) was a gift from John Doench & David Root (Addgene plasmid # 76897 ; http://n2t.net/addgene:76897 ; RRID:Addgene_76897)
