>Addgene plasmid #76897 | MAPK7 gRNA (BRDN0001146003) | depositor partial sequence | sequence record 144357 | Target Sequence
TGACCGCGAAGCCCTCACTC
