>Addgene plasmid #76897 | MAPK7 gRNA (BRDN0001146003) | addgene partial sequence | sequence record 186721 | hU6-F
GAAAGTAATAATTTCTTGGGTAGTTTGCAGTTTTAAAATTATGTTTTAAAATGGACTATCATATGCTTAC
CGTAACTTGAAAGTATTTCGATTTCTTGGCTTTATATATCTTGTGGAAAGGACGAAACACCGTGACCGCG
AAGCCCTCACTCGTTTTAGAGCTAGAAATAGCAAGTTAAAATAAGGCTAGTCCGTTATCAACTTGAAAAA
GTGGCACCGAGTCGGTGCTTTTTTAAGCTTGGCGTAACTAGATCTTGAGACAAATGGCAGTATTCATCCA
CAATTTTAAAAGAAAAGGGGGGATTGGGGGGTACAGTGCAGGGGAAAGAATAGTAGACATAATAGCAACA
GACATACAAACTAAAGAATTACAAAAACAAATTACAAAAATTCAAAATTTTCGGGTTTATTACAGGGACA
GCAGAGATCCACTTTGGCGCCGGCTCGAGGGGGCCCGGGTGCAAAGATGGATAAAGTTTTAAACAGAGAG
GAATCTTTGCAGCTAATGGACCTTCTAGGTCTTGAAAGGAGTGGGAATTGGCTCCGGTGCCCGTCAGTGG
GCAGAGCGCA
